Addgene plasmid #205469: psiCHECK-2 GATD1 Alu_WT
Purpose: Luciferase reporter for Alu Domain Activity
Depositing lab: Glen Borchert. Depositing organization: University of South Alabama.
Backbone
  Vector backbone: psiCHECK-2
  Backbone manufacturer: Promega
  Backbone size w/o insert (bp): 6273
  Vector type: RNAi, Luciferase
Growth in bacteria
  Bacterial resistance: Ampicillin, 100 μg/mL
  Growth temperature: 37°C
  Growth strain: DH5alpha
  Copy number: High Copy
Gene/Insert
  Gene/Insert name: Wildtype GATD1 Alu Domain
  Species: H. sapiens (human)
  Insert size (bp): 78
  Promoter: T7
  Cloning method: Restriction Enzyme; 5′ cloning site XhoI (not destroyed); 3′ cloning site NOTI (not destroyed)
  Sequencing primers: 5′ TGGGTAAGTACATCAAG; 3′ CTCATTTAGATCCTCAC
Terms and licenses: Academic/Nonprofit Terms; Industry Terms: Not Available to Industry
How to cite: psiCHECK-2 GATD1 Alu_WT was a gift from Glen Borchert (Addgene plasmid # 205469 ; http://n2t.net/addgene:205469 ; RRID:Addgene_205469)
