[The description below was written by a language model from this plasmid's Addgene catalogue record and pLannotate feature annotations shown in this document.]
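Description:
psiCHECK-2 GATD1 Alu_WT is a dual-luciferase reporter plasmid built on the Promega psiCHECK-2 backbone, intended for transfection into mammalian cells and propagated in E. coli. Maintenance in bacteria relies on a high-copy ColE1/pUC-type origin and a β-lactamase (AmpR) cassette conferring ampicillin resistance. The sequenced record is about 6.3 kb, consistent with the stated 6,273 bp backbone plus a small insert.

The payload is a 78 bp fragment described as the wild-type Alu domain of human GATD1, cloned between XhoI and NotI sites that were both preserved. The feature table does not annotate the insert itself, but there is an unannotated gap between the end of the human codon-optimized Renilla luciferase (hRluc) coding sequence and the synthetic poly(A) signal. This matches the usual psiCHECK-2 cloning position in the 3′ untranslated region of the Renilla transcript. That transcript is driven in mammalian cells by the SV40 enhancer/early promoter followed by a chimeric β-globin/immunoglobulin intron. The T7 promoter listed in the catalogue entry lies just upstream of hRluc and allows in vitro transcription rather than expression in cells. A second, independent cassette expresses firefly luciferase (luc+) from the HSV thymidine kinase promoter with an SV40 poly(A) signal, providing an internal control on the same plasmid.

Any effect of the Alu-derived sequence on transcript stability or translation should appear as a change in Renilla signal normalized to firefly signal. The stated purpose is a luciferase reporter for Alu domain activity. The "WT" designation suggests it is meant to be compared with altered versions, though the record does not describe these.
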