Features (pLannotate 1.2.2; 12 found; start..end, strand, type, name):
     62..419     +  promoter       SV40 promoter: SV40 enhancer and early promoter
    489..621     +  intron         chimeric intron: chimera between introns from human β-globin and immunoglobulin heavy chain genes
    666..684     +  promoter       T7 promoter: promoter for bacteriophage T7 RNA polymerase
    694..1629    +  CDS            hRluc: Renilla luciferase human codon-optimized
   1741..1789    +  polyA_signal   poly(A) signal: synthetic polyadenylation signal
   1798..2549    +  promoter       HSV TK promoter: herpes simplex virus thymidine kinase promoter
   2585..4237    +  CDS            luciferase: firefly luciferase; luc+; enhanced luc+ version of the luciferase gene AAS38485.1 42718124.0
   4281..4402    -  polyA_signal   SV40 poly(A) signal: SV40 polyadenylation signal
   4425..4493    -  CDS            large T antigen (fragment): large T antigen from SV40 (simian virus 40)
   4535..4639    +  promoter       AmpR promoter: bla
   4640..5500    +  CDS            AmpR: β-lactamase; bla; confers resistance to ampicillin, carbenicillin, and related antibiotics
   5671..6259    +  rep_origin     ori: high-copy-number ColE1/pMB1/pBR322/pUC origin of replication
>Addgene plasmid #205469 | psiCHECK-2 GATD1 Alu_WT | addgene full sequence | sequence record 405465 | Addgene NGS Result
AGATCTGCGCAGCACCATGGCCTGAAATAACCTCTGAAAGAGGAACTTGGTTAGGTACCTTCTGAGGCGG
AAAGAACCAGCTGTGGAATGTGTGTCAGTTAGGGTGTGGAAAGTCCCCAGGCTCCCCAGCAGGCAGAAGT
ATGCAAAGCATGCATCTCAATTAGTCAGCAACCAGGTGTGGAAAGTCCCCAGGCTCCCCAGCAGGCAGAA
GTATGCAAAGCATGCATCTCAATTAGTCAGCAACCATAGTCCCGCCCCTAACTCCGCCCATCCCGCCCCT
AACTCCGCCCAGTTCCGCCCATTCTCCGCCCCATGGCTGACTAATTTTTTTTATTTATGCAGAGGCCGAG
GCCGCCTCGGCCTCTGAGCTATTCCAGAAGTAGTGAGGAGGCTTTTTTGGAGGCCTAGGCTTTTGCAAAA
AGCTTGATTCTTCTGACACAACAGTCTCGAACTTAAGCTGCAGAAGTTGGTCGTGAGGCACTGGGCAGGT
AAGTATCAAGGTTACAAGACAGGTTTAAGGAGACCAATAGAAACTGGGCTTGTCGAGACAGAGAAGACTC
TTGCGTTTCTGATAGGCACCTATTGGTCTTACTGACATCCACTTTGCCTTTCTCTCCACAGGTGTCCACT
CCCAGTTCAATTACAGCTCTTAAGGCTAGAGTACTTAATACGACTCACTATAGGCTAGCCACCATGGCTT
CCAAGGTGTACGACCCCGAGCAACGCAAACGCATGATCACTGGGCCTCAGTGGTGGGCTCGCTGCAAGCA
AATGAACGTGCTGGACTCCTTCATCAACTACTATGATTCCGAGAAGCACGCCGAGAACGCCGTGATTTTT
CTGCATGGTAACGCTGCCTCCAGCTACCTGTGGAGGCACGTCGTGCCTCACATCGAGCCCGTGGCTAGAT
GCATCATCCCTGATCTGATCGGAATGGGTAAGTCCGGCAAGAGCGGGAATGGCTCATATCGCCTCCTGGA
TCACTACAAGTACCTCACCGCTTGGTTCGAGCTGCTGAACCTTCCAAAGAAAATCATCTTTGTGGGCCAC
GACTGGGGGGCTTGTCTGGCCTTTCACTACTCCTACGAGCACCAAGACAAGATCAAGGCCATCGTCCATG
CTGAGAGTGTCGTGGACGTGATCGAGTCCTGGGACGAGTGGCCTGACATCGAGGAGGATATCGCCCTGAT
CAAGAGCGAAGAGGGCGAGAAAATGGTGCTTGAGAATAACTTCTTCGTCGAGACCATGCTCCCAAGCAAG
ATCATGCGGAAACTGGAGCCTGAGGAGTTCGCTGCCTACCTGGAGCCATTCAAGGAGAAGGGCGAGGTTA
GACGGCCTACCCTCTCCTGGCCTCGCGAGATCCCTCTCGTTAAGGGAGGCAAGCCCGACGTCGTCCAGAT
TGTCCGCAACTACAACGCCTACCTTCGGGCCAGCGACGATCTGCCTAAGATGTTCATCGAGTCCGACCCT
GGGTTCTTTTCCAACGCTATTGTCGAGGGAGCTAAGAAGTTCCCTAACACCGAGTTCGTGAAGGTGAAGG
GCCTCCACTTCAGCCAGGAGGACGCTCCAGATGAAATGGGTAAGTACATCAAGAGCTTCGTGGAGCGCGT
GCTGAAGAACGAGCAGTAATTCTAGGCGATCGCTCGAGCCCAAACCAAACCTTAGCCGGGCGCGGTGGTG
GGCGCCTGTAATCCCATTTACTTGGGAGGCTGAGGTTTGGTTTGGGCGGCCGCTGGCCGCAATAAAATAT
CTTTATTTTCATTACATCTGTGTGTTGGTTTTTTGTGTGAGGATCTAAATGAGTCTTCGGACCTCGCGGG
GGCCGCTTAAGCGGTGGTTAGGGTTTGTCTGACGCGGGGGGAGGGGGAAGGAACGAAACACTCTCATTCG
GAGGCGGCTCGGGGTTTGGTCTTGGTGGCCACGGGCACGCAGAAGAGCGCCGCGATCCTCTTAAGCACCC
CCCCGCCCTCCGTGGAGGCGGGGGTTTGGTCGGCGGGTGGTAACTGGCGGGCCGCTGACTCGGGCGGGTC
GCGCGCCCCAGAGTGTGACCTTTTCGGTCTGCTCGCAGACCCCCGGGCGGCGCCGCCGCGGCGGCGACGG
GCTCGCTGGGTCCTAGGCTCCATGGGGACCGTATACGTGGACAGGCTCTGGAGCATCCGCACGACTGCGG
TGATATTACCGGAGACCTTCTGCGGGACGAGCCGGGTCACGCGGCTGACGCGGAGCGTCCGTTGGGCGAC
AAACACCAGGACGGGGCACAGGTACACTATCTTGTCACCCGGAGGCGCGAGGGACTGCAGGAGCTTCAGG
GAGTGGCGCAGCTGCTTCATCCCCGTGGCCCGTTGCTCGCGTTTGCTGGCGGTGTCCCCGGAAGAAATAT
ATTTGCATGTCTTTAGTTCTATGATGACACAAACCCCGCCCAGCGTCTTGTCATTGGCGAATTCGAACAC
GCAGATGCAGTCGGGGCGGCGCGGTCCCAGGTCCACTTCGCATATTAAGGTGACGCGTGTGGCCTCGAAC
ACCGAGCGACCCTGCAGCGACCCGCTTAAAAGCTTGGCATTCCGGTACTGTTGGTAAAGCCACCATGGCC
GATGCTAAGAACATTAAGAAGGGCCCTGCTCCCTTCTACCCTCTGGAGGATGGCACCGCTGGCGAGCAGC
TGCACAAGGCCATGAAGAGGTATGCCCTGGTGCCTGGCACCATTGCCTTCACCGATGCCCACATTGAGGT
GGACATCACCTATGCCGAGTACTTCGAGATGTCTGTGCGCCTGGCCGAGGCCATGAAGAGGTACGGCCTG
AACACCAACCACCGCATCGTGGTGTGCTCTGAGAACTCTCTGCAGTTCTTCATGCCAGTGCTGGGCGCCC
TGTTCATCGGAGTGGCCGTGGCCCCTGCTAACGACATTTACAACGAGCGCGAGCTGCTGAACAGCATGGG
CATTTCTCAGCCTACCGTGGTGTTCGTGTCTAAGAAGGGCCTGCAGAAGATCCTGAACGTGCAGAAGAAG
CTGCCTATCATCCAGAAGATCATCATCATGGACTCTAAGACCGACTACCAGGGCTTCCAGAGCATGTACA
CATTCGTGACATCTCATCTGCCTCCTGGCTTCAACGAGTACGACTTCGTGCCAGAGTCTTTCGACAGGGA
CAAAACCATTGCCCTGATCATGAACAGCTCTGGGTCTACCGGCCTGCCTAAGGGCGTGGCCCTGCCTCAT
CGCACCGCCTGTGTGCGCTTCTCTCACGCCCGCGACCCTATTTTCGGCAACCAGATCATCCCCGACACCG
CTATTCTGAGCGTGGTGCCATTCCACCACGGCTTCGGCATGTTCACCACCCTGGGCTACCTGATTTGCGG
CTTTCGGGTGGTGCTGATGTACCGCTTCGAGGAGGAGCTGTTCCTGCGCAGCCTGCAAGACTACAAAATT
CAGTCTGCCCTGCTGGTGCCAACCCTGTTCAGCTTCTTCGCTAAGAGCACCCTGATCGACAAGTACGACC
TGTCTAACCTGCACGAGATTGCCTCTGGCGGCGCCCCACTGTCTAAGGAGGTGGGCGAAGCCGTGGCCAA
GCGCTTTCATCTGCCAGGCATCCGCCAGGGCTACGGCCTGACCGAGACAACCAGCGCCATTCTGATTACC
CCAGAGGGCGACGACAAGCCTGGCGCCGTGGGCAAGGTGGTGCCATTCTTCGAGGCCAAGGTGGTGGACC
TGGACACCGGCAAGACCCTGGGAGTGAACCAGCGCGGCGAGCTGTGTGTGCGCGGCCCTATGATTATGTC
CGGCTACGTGAATAACCCTGAGGCCACAAACGCCCTGATCGACAAGGACGGCTGGCTGCACTCTGGCGAC
ATTGCCTACTGGGACGAGGACGAGCACTTCTTCATCGTGGACCGCCTGAAGTCTCTGATCAAGTACAAGG
GCTACCAGGTGGCCCCAGCCGAGCTGGAGTCTATCCTGCTGCAGCACCCTAACATTTTCGACGCCGGAGT
GGCCGGCCTGCCCGACGACGATGCCGGCGAGCTGCCTGCCGCCGTCGTCGTGCTGGAACACGGCAAGACC
ATGACCGAGAAGGAGATCGTGGACTATGTGGCCAGCCAGGTGACAACCGCCAAGAAGCTGCGCGGCGGAG
TGGTGTTCGTGGACGAGGTGCCCAAGGGCCTGACCGGCAAGCTGGACGCCCGCAAGATCCGCGAGATCCT
GATCAAGGCTAAGAAAGGCGGCAAGATCGCCGTGTAATAATTCTAGAGTCGGGGCGGCCGGCCGCTTCGA
GCAGACATGATAAGATACATTGATGAGTTTGGACAAACCACAACTAGAATGCAGTGAAAAAAATGCTTTA
TTTGTGAAATTTGTGATGCTATTGCTTTATTTGTAACCATTATAAGCTGCAATAAACAAGTTAACAACAA
CAATTGCATTCATTTTATGTTTCAGGTTCAGGGGGAGGTGTGGGAGGTTTTTTAAAGCAAGTAAAACCTC
TACAAATGTGGTAAAATCGATAAGGATCCAGGTGGCACTTTTCGGGGAAATGTGCGCGGAACCCCTATTT
GTTTATTTTTCTAAATACATTCAAATATGTATCCGCTCATGAGACAATAACCCTGATAAATGCTTCAATA
ATATTGAAAAAGGAAGAGTATGAGTATTCAACATTTCCGTGTCGCCCTTATTCCCTTTTTTGCGGCATTT
TGCCTTCCTGTTTTTGCTCACCCAGAAACGCTGGTGAAAGTAAAAGATGCTGAAGATCAGTTGGGTGCAC
GAGTGGGTTACATCGAACTGGATCTCAACAGCGGTAAGATCCTTGAGAGTTTTCGCCCCGAAGAACGTTT
TCCAATGATGAGCACTTTTAAAGTTCTGCTATGTGGCGCGGTATTATCCCGTATTGACGCCGGGCAAGAG
CAACTCGGTCGCCGCATACACTATTCTCAGAATGACTTGGTTGAGTACTCACCAGTCACAGAAAAGCATC
TTACGGATGGCATGACAGTAAGAGAATTATGCAGTGCTGCCATAACCATGAGTGATAACACTGCGGCCAA
CTTACTTCTGACAACGATCGGAGGACCGAAGGAGCTAACCGCTTTTTTGCACAACATGGGGGATCATGTA
ACTCGCCTTGATCGTTGGGAACCGGAGCTGAATGAAGCCATACCAAACGACGAGCGTGACACCACGATGC
CTGTAGCAATGGCAACAACGTTGCGCAAACTATTAACTGGCGAACTACTTACTCTAGCTTCCCGGCAACA
ATTAATAGACTGGATGGAGGCGGATAAAGTTGCAGGACCACTTCTGCGCTCGGCCCTTCCGGCTGGCTGG
TTTATTGCTGATAAATCTGGAGCCGGTGAGCGTGGGTCTCGCGGTATCATTGCAGCACTGGGGCCAGATG
GTAAGCCCTCCCGTATCGTAGTTATCTACACGACGGGGAGTCAGGCAACTATGGATGAACGAAATAGACA
GATCGCTGAGATAGGTGCCTCACTGATTAAGCATTGGTAACTGTCAGACCAAGTTTACTCATATATACTT
TAGATTGATTTAAAACTTCATTTTTAATTTAAAAGGATCTAGGTGAAGATCCTTTTTGATAATCTCATGA
CCAAAATCCCTTAACGTGAGTTTTCGTTCCACTGAGCGTCAGACCCCGTAGAAAAGATCAAAGGATCTTC
TTGAGATCCTTTTTTTCTGCGCGTAATCTGCTGCTTGCAAACAAAAAAACCACCGCTACCAGCGGTGGTT
TGTTTGCCGGATCAAGAGCTACCAACTCTTTTTCCGAAGGTAACTGGCTTCAGCAGAGCGCAGATACCAA
ATACTGTTCTTCTAGTGTAGCCGTAGTTAGGCCACCACTTCAAGAACTCTGTAGCACCGCCTACATACCT
CGCTCTGCTAATCCTGTTACCAGTGGCTGCTGCCAGTGGCGATAAGTCGTGTCTTACCGGGTTGGACTCA
AGACGATAGTTACCGGATAAGGCGCAGCGGTCGGGCTGAACGGGGGGTTCGTGCACACAGCCCAGCTTGG
AGCGAACGACCTACACCGAACTGAGATACCTACAGCGTGAGCTATGAGAAAGCGCCACGCTTCCCGAAGG
GAGAAAGGCGGACAGGTATCCGGTAAGCGGCAGGGTCGGAACAGGAGAGCGCACGAGGGAGCTTCCAGGG
GGAAACGCCTGGTATCTTTATAGTCCTGTCGGGTTTCGCCACCTCTGACTTGAGCGTCGATTTTTGTGAT
GCTCGTCAGGGGGGCGGAGCCTATGGAAAAACGCCAGCAACGCGGCCTTTTTACGGTTCCTGGCCTTTTG
CTGGCCTTTTGCTCACATGGCTCGAC
