>Addgene plasmid #205469 | psiCHECK-2 GATD1 Alu_WT | depositor partial sequence | sequence record 399675 | GATD1 WT Alu Domain
CCCAAACCAAACCTTAGCCGGGCGCGGTGGTGGGCGCCTGTAATCCCATTTACTTGGGAGGCTGAGGTTT
GGTTTGGG
